>Addgene plasmid #132465 | pPHTF2.1.0-gDNA | addgene full sequence | sequence record 267085 | Addgene NGS Result
GTTTTAGAGCTAGAAATAGCAAGTTAAAATAAGGCTAGTCCGTTATCAACTTGAAAAAGTGGCACCGAGT
CGGTGCTTTTTTGTTTTAGAGCTAGAAATAGCAAGTTAAAATAAGGCTAGTCCGTTTTTAGCGCGTGCGC
CAATTCTGCAGACAAATGGCTCTAGAGGTACCCGTTACATAACTTACGGTAAATGGCCCGCCTGGCTGAC
CGCCCAACGACCCCCGCCCATTGACGTCAATAGTAACGCCAATAGGGACTTTCCATTGACGTCAATGGGT
GGAGTATTTACGGTAAACTGCCCACTTGGCAGTACATCAAGTGTATCATATGCCAAGTACGCCCCCTATT
GACGTCAATGACGGTAAATGGCCCGCCTGGCATTGTGCCCAGTACATGACCTTATGGGACTTTCCTACTT
GGCAGTACATCTACGTATTAGTCATCGCTATTACCATGGTCGAGGTGAGCCCCACGTTCTGCTTCACTCT
CCCCATCTCCCCCCCCTCCCCACCCCCAATTTTGTATTTATTTATTTTTTAATTATTTTGTGCAGCGATG
GGGGCGGGGGGGGGGGGCGCGCGCCAGGCGGGGCGGGGCGGGGCGAGGGGCGGGGCGGGGCGAGGCGGAG
AGGTGCGGCGGCAGCCAATCAGAGCGGCGCGCTCCGAAAGTTTCCTTTTATGGCGAGGCGGCGGCGGCGG
CGGCCCTATAAAAAGCGAAGCGCGCGGCGGGCGGGAGTCGCTGCGCGCTGCCTTCGCCCCGTGCCCCGCT
CCGCCGCCGCCTCGCGCCGCCCGCCCCGGCTCTGACTGACCGCGTTACTCCCACAGGTGAGCGGGCGGGA
CGGCCCTTCTCCTCCGGGCTGTAATTAGCTGAGCAAGAGGTAAGGGTTTAAGGGATGGTTGGTTGGTGGG
GTATTAATGTTTAATTACCTGGAGCACCTGCCTGAAATCACTTTTTTTCAGGTTGGACCGGTGCCACCAT
GGACTATAAGGACCACGACGGAGACTACAAGGATCATGATATTGATTACAAAGACGATGACGATAAGATG
GCCCCAAAGAAGAAGCGGAAGGTCGGTATCCACGGAGTCCCAGCAGCCGACAAGAAGTACAGCATCGGCC
TGGACATCGGCACCAACTCTGTGGGCTGGGCCGTGATCACCGACGAGTACAAGGTGCCCAGCAAGAAATT
CAAGGTGCTGGGCAACACCGACCGGCACAGCATCAAGAAGAACCTGATCGGAGCCCTGCTGTTCGACAGC
GGCGAAACAGCCGAGGCCACCCGGCTGAAGAGAACCGCCAGAAGAAGATACACCAGACGGAAGAACCGGA
TCTGCTATCTGCAAGAGATCTTCAGCAACGAGATGGCCAAGGTGGACGACAGCTTCTTCCACAGACTGGA
AGAGTCCTTCCTGGTGGAAGAGGATAAGAAGCACGAGCGGCACCCCATCTTCGGCAACATCGTGGACGAG
GTGGCCTACCACGAGAAGTACCCCACCATCTACCACCTGAGAAAGAAACTGGTGGACAGCACCGACAAGG
CCGACCTGCGGCTGATCTATCTGGCCCTGGCCCACATGATCAAGTTCCGGGGCCACTTCCTGATCGAGGG
CGACCTGAACCCCGACAACAGCGACGTGGACAAGCTGTTCATCCAGCTGGTGCAGACCTACAACCAGCTG
TTCGAGGAAAACCCCATCAACGCCAGCGGCGTGGACGCCAAGGCCATCCTGTCTGCCAGACTGAGCAAGA
GCAGACGGCTGGAAAATCTGATCGCCCAGCTGCCCGGCGAGAAGAAGAATGGCCTGTTCGGAAACCTGAT
TGCCCTGAGCCTGGGCCTGACCCCCAACTTCAAGAGCAACTTCGACCTGGCCGAGGATGCCAAACTGCAG
CTGAGCAAGGACACCTACGACGACGACCTGGACAACCTGCTGGCCCAGATCGGCGACCAGTACGCCGACC
TGTTTCTGGCCGCCAAGAACCTGTCCGACGCCATCCTGCTGAGCGACATCCTGAGAGTGAACACCGAGAT
CACCAAGGCCCCCCTGAGCGCCTCTATGATCAAGAGATACGACGAGCACCACCAGGACCTGACCCTGCTG
AAAGCTCTCGTGCGGCAGCAGCTGCCTGAGAAGTACAAAGAGATTTTCTTCGACCAGAGCAAGAACGGCT
ACGCCGGCTACATTGACGGCGGAGCCAGCCAGGAAGAGTTCTACAAGTTCATCAAGCCCATCCTGGAAAA
GATGGACGGCACCGAGGAACTGCTCGTGAAGCTGAACAGAGAGGACCTGCTGCGGAAGCAGCGGACCTTC
GACAACGGCAGCATCCCCCACCAGATCCACCTGGGAGAGCTGCACGCCATTCTGCGGCGGCAGGAAGATT
TTTACCCATTCCTGAAGGACAACCGGGAAAAGATCGAGAAGATCCTGACCTTCCGCATCCCCTACTACGT
GGGCCCTCTGGCCAGGGGAAACAGCAGATTCGCCTGGATGACCAGAAAGAGCGAGGAAACCATCACCCCC
TGGAACTTCGAGGAAGTGGTGGACAAGGGCGCTTCCGCCCAGAGCTTCATCGAGCGGATGACCAACTTCG
ATAAGAACCTGCCCAACGAGAAGGTGCTGCCCAAGCACAGCCTGCTGTACGAGTACTTCACCGTGTATAA
CGAGCTGACCAAAGTGAAATACGTGACCGAGGGAATGAGAAAGCCCGCCTTCCTGAGCGGCGAGCAGAAA
AAGGCCATCGTGGACCTGCTGTTCAAGACCAACCGGAAAGTGACCGTGAAGCAGCTGAAAGAGGACTACT
TCAAGAAAATCGAGTGCTTCGACTCCGTGGAAATCTCCGGCGTGGAAGATCGGTTCAACGCCTCCCTGGG
CACATACCACGATCTGCTGAAAATTATCAAGGACAAGGACTTCCTGGACAATGAGGAAAACGAGGACATT
CTGGAAGATATCGTGCTGACCCTGACACTGTTTGAGGACAGAGAGATGATCGAGGAACGGCTGAAAACCT
ATGCCCACCTGTTCGACGACAAAGTGATGAAGCAGCTGAAGCGGCGGAGATACACCGGCTGGGGCAGGCT
GAGCCGGAAGCTGATCAACGGCATCCGGGACAAGCAGTCCGGCAAGACAATCCTGGATTTCCTGAAGTCC
GACGGCTTCGCCAACAGAAACTTCATGCAGCTGATCCACGACGACAGCCTGACCTTTAAAGAGGACATCC
AGAAAGCCCAGGTGTCCGGCCAGGGCGATAGCCTGCACGAGCACATTGCCAATCTGGCCGGCAGCCCCGC
CATTAAGAAGGGCATCCTGCAGACAGTGAAGGTGGTGGACGAGCTCGTGAAAGTGATGGGCCGGCACAAG
CCCGAGAACATCGTGATCGAAATGGCCAGAGAGAACCAGACCACCCAGAAGGGACAGAAGAACAGCCGCG
AGAGAATGAAGCGGATCGAAGAGGGCATCAAAGAGCTGGGCAGCCAGATCCTGAAAGAACACCCCGTGGA
AAACACCCAGCTGCAGAACGAGAAGCTGTACCTGTACTACCTGCAGAATGGGCGGGATATGTACGTGGAC
CAGGAACTGGACATCAACCGGCTGTCCGACTACGATGTGGACCATATCGTGCCTCAGAGCTTTCTGAAGG
ACGACTCCATCGACAACAAGGTGCTGACCAGAAGCGACAAGAACCGGGGCAAGAGCGACAACGTGCCCTC
CGAAGAGGTCGTGAAGAAGATGAAGAACTACTGGCGGCAGCTGCTGAACGCCAAGCTGATTACCCAGAGA
AAGTTCGACAATCTGACCAAGGCCGAGAGAGGCGGCCTGAGCGAACTGGATAAGGCCGGCTTCATCAAGA
GACAGCTGGTGGAAACCCGGCAGATCACAAAGCACGTGGCACAGATCCTGGACTCCCGGATGAACACTAA
GTACGACGAGAATGACAAGCTGATCCGGGAAGTGAAAGTGATCACCCTGAAGTCCAAGCTGGTGTCCGAT
TTCCGGAAGGATTTCCAGTTTTACAAAGTGCGCGAGATCAACAACTACCACCACGCCCACGACGCCTACC
TGAACGCCGTCGTGGGAACCGCCCTGATCAAAAAGTACCCTAAGCTGGAAAGCGAGTTCGTGTACGGCGA
CTACAAGGTGTACGACGTGCGGAAGATGATCGCCAAGAGCGAGCAGGAAATCGGCAAGGCTACCGCCAAG
TACTTCTTCTACAGCAACATCATGAACTTTTTCAAGACCGAGATTACCCTGGCCAACGGCGAGATCCGGA
AGCGGCCTCTGATCGAGACAAACGGCGAAACCGGGGAGATCGTGTGGGATAAGGGCCGGGATTTTGCCAC
CGTGCGGAAAGTGCTGAGCATGCCCCAAGTGAATATCGTGAAAAAGACCGAGGTGCAGACAGGCGGCTTC
AGCAAAGAGTCTATCCTGCCCAAGAGGAACAGCGATAAGCTGATCGCCAGAAAGAAGGACTGGGACCCTA
AGAAGTACGGCGGCTTCGACAGCCCCACCGTGGCCTATTCTGTGCTGGTGGTGGCCAAAGTGGAAAAGGG
CAAGTCCAAGAAACTGAAGAGTGTGAAAGAGCTGCTGGGGATCACCATCATGGAAAGAAGCAGCTTCGAG
AAGAATCCCATCGACTTTCTGGAAGCCAAGGGCTACAAAGAAGTGAAAAAGGACCTGATCATCAAGCTGC
CTAAGTACTCCCTGTTCGAGCTGGAAAACGGCCGGAAGAGAATGCTGGCCTCTGCCGGCGAACTGCAGAA
GGGAAACGAACTGGCCCTGCCCTCCAAATATGTGAACTTCCTGTACCTGGCCAGCCACTATGAGAAGCTG
AAGGGCTCCCCCGAGGATAATGAGCAGAAACAGCTGTTTGTGGAACAGCACAAGCACTACCTGGACGAGA
TCATCGAGCAGATCAGCGAGTTCTCCAAGAGAGTGATCCTGGCCGACGCTAATCTGGACAAAGTGCTGTC
CGCCTACAACAAGCACCGGGATAAGCCCATCAGAGAGCAGGCCGAGAATATCATCCACCTGTTTACCCTG
ACCAATCTGGGAGCCCCTGCCGCCTTCAAGTACTTTGACACCACCATCGACCGGAAGAGGTACACCAGCA
CCAAAGAGGTGCTGGACGCCACCCTGATCCACCAGAGCATCACCGGCCTGTACGAGACACGGATCGACCT
GTCTCAGCTGGGAGGCGACAAAAGGCCGGCGGCCACGAAAAAGGCCGGCCAGGCAAAAAAGAAAAAGTAA
GAATTCCTAGAGCTCGCTGATCAGCCTCGACTGTGCCTTCTAGTTGCCAGCCATCTGTTGTTTGCCCCTC
CCCCGTGCCTTCCTTGACCCTGGAAGGTGCCACTCCCACTGTCCTTTCCTAATAAAATGAGGAAATTGCA
TCGCATTGTCTGAGTAGGTGTCATTCTATTCTGGGGGGTGGGGTGGGGCAGGACAGCAAGGGGGAGGATT
GGGAAGAGAATAGCAGGCATGCTGGGGAGCGGCCGCAGGAACCCCTAGTGATGGAGTTGGCCACTCCCTC
TCTGCGCGCTCGCTCGCTCACTGAGGCCGGGCGACCAAAGGTCGCCCGACGCCCGGGCTTTGCCCGGGCG
GCCTCAGTGAGCGAGCGAGCGCGCAGCTGCCTGCAGGGGCGCCTGATGCGGTATTTTCTCCTTACGCATC
TGTGCGGTATTTCACACCGCATA
[95 nt withheld, positions 5694-5788]
T
[46 nt withheld, positions 5790-5835]
C
[141 nt withheld, positions 5837-5977]
CCTTTGACGTTGGAGTCCACGTTCTTT
[37 nt withheld, positions 6005-6041]
ACTCTATCTCGGGCTATTCTTTTGATTTATAAGGGATTTTGCCGATTTCGGTCTATTGGTTAAAAAATGA
GCTGATTTAACAAAAATTTAACGCGAATTTTAACAAAATATTAACGTTTACAATTTTATGGTGCACTCTC
AGTACAATCTGCTCTGATGCCGCATAGTTAAGCCAGCCCCGACACCCGCCAACACCCGCTGACGCGCCCT
GACGGGCTTGTCTGCTCCCGGCATCCGCTTACAGACAAGCTGTGACCGTCTCCGGGAGCTGCATGTGTCA
GAGGTTTTCACCGTCATCACCGAAACGCGCGAGACGAAAGGGCCTCGTGATACGCCTATTTTTATAGGTT
AATGTCATGATAATAATGGTTTCTTAGACGTCAGGTGGCACTTTTCGGGGAAATGTGCGCGGAACCCCTA
TTTGTTTATTTTTCTAAATACATTCAAATATGTATCCGCTCATGAGACAATAACCCTGATAAATGCTTCA
ATAATATTGAAAAAGGAAGAGTATGAGTATTCAACATTTCCGTGTCGCCCTTATTCCCTTTTTTGCGGCA
TTTTGCCTTCCTGTTTTTGCTCACCCAGAAACGCTGGTGAAAGTAAAAGATGCTGAAGATCAGTTGGGTG
CACGAGTGGGTTACATCGAACTGGATCTCAACAGCGGTAAGATCCTTGAGAGTTTTCGCCCCGAAGAACG
TTTTCCAATGATGAGCACTTTTAAAGTTCTGCTATGTGGCGCGGTATTATCCCGTATTGACGCCGGGCAA
GAGCAACTCGGTCGCCGCATACACTATTCTCAGAATGACTTGGTTGAGTACTCACCAGTCACAGAAAAGC
ATCTTACGGATGGCATGACAGTAAGAGAATTATGCAGTGCTGCCATAACCATGAGTGATAACACTGCGGC
CAACTTACTTCTGACAACGATCGGAGGACCGAAGGAGCTAACCGCTTTTTTGCACAACATGGGGGATCAT
GTAACTCGCCTTGATCGTTGGGAACCGGAGCTGAATGAAGCCATACCAAACGACGAGCGTGACACCACGA
TGCCTGTAGCAATGGCAACAACGTTGCGCAAACTATTAACTGGCGAACTACTTACTCTAGCTTCCCGGCA
ACAATTAATAGACTGGATGGAGGCGGATAAAGTTGCAGGACCACTTCTGCGCTCGGCCCTTCCGGCTGGC
TGGTTTATTGCTGATAAATCTGGAGCCGGTGAGCGTGGAAGCCGCGGTATCATTGCAGCACTGGGGCCAG
ATGGTAAGCCCTCCCGTATCGTAGTTATCTACACGACGGGGAGTCAGGCAACTATGGATGAACGAAATAG
ACAGATCGCTGAGATAGGTGCCTCACTGATTAAGCATTGGTAACTGTCAGACCAAGTTTACTCATATATA
CTTTAGATTGATTTAAAACTTCATTTTTAATTTAAAAGGATCTAGGTGAAGATCCTTTTTGATAATCTCA
TGACCAAAATCCCTTAACGTGAGTTTTCGTTCCACTGAGCGTCAGACCCCGTAGAAAAGATCAAAGGATC
TTCTTGAGATCCTTTTTTTCTGCGCGTAATCTGCTGCTTGCAAACAAAAAAACCACCGCTACCAGCGGTG
GTTTGTTTGCCGGATCAAGAGCTACCAACTCTTTTTCCGAAGGTAACTGGCTTCAGCAGAGCGCAGATAC
CAAATACTGTTCTTCTAGTGTAGCCGTAGTTAGGCCACCACTTCAAGAACTCTGTAGCACCGCCTACATA
CCTCGCTCTGCTAATCCTGTTACCAGTGGCTGCTGCCAGTGGCGATAAGTCGTGTCTTACCGGGTTGGAC
TCAAGACGATAGTTACCGGATAAGGCGCAGCGGTCGGGCTGAACGGGGGGTTCGTGCACACAGCCCAGCT
TGGAGCGAACGACCTACACCGAACTGAGATACCTACAGCGTGAGCTATGAGAAAGCGCCACGCTTCCCGA
AGGGAGAAAGGCGGACAGGTATCCGGTAAGCGGCAGGGTCGGAACAGGAGAGCGCACGAGGGAGCTTCCA
GGGGGAAACGCCTGGTATCTTTATAGTCCTGTCGGGTTTCGCCACCTCTGACTTGAGCGTCGATTTTTGT
GATGCTCGTCAGGGGGGCGGAGCCTATGGAAAAACGCCAGCAACGCGGCCTTTTTACGGTTCCTGGCCTT
TTGCTGGCCTTTTGCTCACATGTGAGGGCCTATTTCCCATGATTCCTTCATATTTGCATATACGATACAA
GGCTGTTAGAGAGATAATTGGAATTAATTTGACTGTAAACACAAAGATATTAGTACAAAATACGTGACGT
AGAAAGTAATAATTTCTTGGGTAGTTTGCAGTTTTAAAATTATGTTTTAAAATGGACTATCATATGCTTA
CCGTAACTTGAAAGTATTTCGATTTCTTGGCTTTATATATCTTGTGGAAAGGACGAAACACCGGTACTCT
TATTCTGGAAAAG
Features (pLannotate 1.2.2; 18 found; start..end, strand, type, name):
      1..76      +  misc_RNA       gRNA scaffold: guide RNA scaffold for the Streptococcus pyogenes CRISPR/Cas9 system
     83..126     +  misc_RNA       gRNA scaffold (fragment): guide RNA scaffold for the Streptococcus pyogenes CRISPR/Cas9 system
    173..458     +  enhancer       CMV enhancer: human cytomegalovirus immediate early enhancer; contains an 18-bp deletion relative to the standard CMV enhancer
    460..733     +  promoter       chicken β-actin promoter: No description available
    734..961     +  intron         hybrid intron: hybrid between chicken β-actin (CBA) and minute virus of mice (MMV) introns (Gray et al., 2011)
   1099..2700    +  CDS            Cas9(N): N-terminal portion of Streptococcus pyogenes Cas9 (Zetsche et al., 2015)
   2701..5199    +  CDS            Cas9(C): C-terminal portion of Streptococcus pyogenes Cas9 (Zetsche et al., 2015)
   5200..5247    +  CDS            nucleoplasmin NLS: bipartite nuclear localization signal from nucleoplasmin
   5281..5392    +  polyA_signal   bGH poly(A) signal: bovine growth hormone polyadenylation signal
   5497..5637    +  repeat_region  AAV2 ITR: inverted terminal repeat of adeno-associated virus serotype 2 inverted
   5642..5693    -  misc_feature   bom (fragment): basis of mobility region from pBR322
   5712..6167    +  rep_origin     f1 ori (sequence partly withheld): f1 bacteriophage origin of replication; arrow indicates direction of (+) strand synthesis
   6168..6217    -  misc_feature   bom (fragment): basis of mobility region from pBR322
   6319..6354    -  CDS            rop (fragment): Rop protein, which maintains plasmids at low copy number; rop
   6449..6553    +  promoter       AmpR promoter: bla
   6554..7414    +  CDS            AmpR: β-lactamase; bla; confers resistance to ampicillin, carbenicillin, and related antibiotics
   7585..8173    +  rep_origin     ori: high-copy-number ColE1/pMB1/pBR322/pUC origin of replication
   8235..8475    +  promoter       U6 promoter: RNA polymerase III promoter for human U6 snRNA
