[The description below was written by a language model from this plasmid's Addgene catalogue record and pLannotate feature annotations shown in this document.]
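Description:
pPHTF2.1.0-gDNA is a CRISPR/Cas9 plasmid built on the pX330 backbone for transient expression in mammalian cells. It delivers both Streptococcus pyogenes Cas9 and a single guide RNA directed against the human PHTF2 gene. It is maintained in E. coli as a high-copy plasmid through a ColE1/pUC-type origin and is selected with ampicillin via the β-lactamase (AmpR) gene and its own promoter. An f1 phage origin is also present, as are short fragments annotated as bom and rop, which are backbone remnants rather than functional elements.

The plasmid carries two expression units. A human U6 RNA polymerase III promoter drives the guide RNA. The PHTF2-specific 20-nt spacer was cloned between BbsI sites, which were destroyed in the process, and it sits directly upstream of the S. pyogenes gRNA scaffold. Because the sequence is circular, the U6 promoter lies at the end of the numbered record and the scaffold at its start. The depositor notes that the PAM listed alongside the guide is genomic context and is not part of the cloned sequence. Cas9 is expressed from a hybrid promoter made up of the CMV enhancer, the chicken β-actin promoter and a hybrid intron. The annotation software splits the Cas9 coding region into N- and C-terminal portions, but the two are contiguous. The coding region ends in a nucleoplasmin bipartite nuclear localization signal and is followed by a bGH polyadenylation signal. A single AAV2 ITR is annotated downstream, which would not be enough on its own for AAV packaging.

The stated purpose is to create GFP fusion proteins. The plasmid contains no GFP sequence or homology arms, so it presumably supplies the targeted cut at PHTF2 and is paired with a separate donor template. The record does not describe that donor.
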