Addgene plasmid #132465: pPHTF2.1.0-gDNA
Purpose: CRISPR/Cas9 plasmid to create GFP fusion proteins
Depositing lab: Kevin White. Depositing organization: University of Chicago.
Backbone
  Vector backbone: pX330
  Backbone manufacturer: addgene ID: 42230
  Vector type: CRISPR
Growth in bacteria
  Bacterial resistance: Ampicillin, 100 μg/mL
  Growth temperature: 37°C
  Growth strain: DH5alpha
  Copy number: High Copy
Gene/Insert
  Gene/Insert name: PHTF2
  gRNA/shRNA sequence: GTACTCTTATTCTGGAAAAG AGG
  Species: H. sapiens (human)
  Entrez Gene: PHTF2 (a.k.a. FLJ33324, MGC86999, DKFZp564F013)
  Cloning method: Restriction Enzyme; 5′ cloning site BbsI (destroyed during cloning); 3′ cloning site BbsI (destroyed during cloning)
Terms and licenses: Academic/Nonprofit Terms; Industry Terms: Not Available to Industry
Depositor comments: gRNA sequence also includes uncloned PAM after the space
How to cite: pPHTF2.1.0-gDNA was a gift from Kevin White (Addgene plasmid # 132465 ; http://n2t.net/addgene:132465 ; RRID:Addgene_132465)
